>Addgene plasmid #241088 | pDMJ2-SARS-CoV-2-Spike (BA.2.75-8a) | addgene full sequence | sequence record 486213 | Addgene NGS Result
ATGTTCGTGTTTCTGGTTCTTCTTCCCCTGGTGTCTAGTCAGTGCGTCAACTTGATCACGCGAACACAGA
GCTACACCAATTCCTTTACACGAGGCGTCTACTATCCCGACAAGGTGTTCCGAAGCAGTGTTTTGCACTC
CACGCAGGACCTTTTCTTGCCCTTCTTCTCAAATGTGACTTGGTTTCATGCAATACACGTATCCGGGACT
AATGGCACTAAGAGATTCGACAATCCCGTGTTGCCTTTTAACGACGGCGTGTATTTTGCCAGTACAGAAA
AGAGCAATATTATCCGGGGATGGATCTTCGGCACGACTCTGGATAGTAAAACACAATCCCTGCTGATCGT
GAATAATGCGACAAACGTCGTCATAAAAGTCTGCGAGTTCCAGTTCTGCAACGACCCTTTCCTCGACGTG
TATTACCATGAGAACAATAAATCTCGGATGGAACGGGAGCTGCGCGTGTACTCCAGTGCAAATAACTGTA
CTTTTGAGTACGTAAGCCAGCCTTTCCTGATGGACCTCGAAGGGAAACAGGGGAACTTTAAGAACCTGCG
CGAATTCGTGTTCAAGAACATCGACGGTTATTTTAAAATATACAGCAAGCACACCCCTGTGAACCTGGGC
AGAGATTTGCCACAAGGTTTTAGCGCCCTGGAACCCCTCGTGGACCTTCCTATCGGCATCAACATCACGC
GCTTCCAAACTCTGCTCGCACTGCATCGGTCTTATCTGACCCCTGGAGATTCATCCTCAAGCTGGACCGC
GGGTGCTGCTGCATATTATGTGGGATATCTGCAGCCTAGGACCTTCCTGCTCAAATACAACGAGAACGGC
ACCATCACTGACGCTGTTGATTGCGCGCTGGACCCATTGTCTGAAACCAAATGCACACTGAAAAGCTTCA
CAGTCGAGAAGGGCATTTACCAGACGAGCAACTTCAGAGTTCAGCCCACAGAGAGCATCGTTCGCTTCCC
CAACATTACCAATTTGTGCCCATTCCACGAGGTCTTTAACGCAACTACCTTTGCCAGTGTTTACGCCTGG
AACAGGAAACGGATATCCAATTGCGTGGCCGATTACAGCGTACTGTACAATTTCGCTCCCTTTTTCGCCT
TTAAATGCTACGGTGTCTCCCCTACGAAGCTGAATGATCTGTGCTTTACTAATGTCTATGCGGACAGCTT
CGTTATTAGAGGTAACGAGGTCAGCCAAATCGCCCCAGGGCAGACTGGAAACATAGCCGACTACAATTAC
AAACTGCCAGATGATTTCACCGGCTGCGTCATCGCCTGGAACTCCAATAAGCTCGATAGTAAAGTGAGCG
GCAATTACAACTATCGGTATAGGCTGTTTCGAAAGAGCAAGCTGAAACCTTTTGAGCGGGACATTTCAAC
AGAGATCTACCAGGCCGGAAACAAGCCCTGCAACGGGGTCGCCGGGTTCAATTGTTACCGGCCGCTGAGC
CGGTATGGATTTTACCCGACTTACGGCGTTGGCCACCAGCCATATCGGGTGGTGGTGCTGTCATTTGAGC
TGCTTCATGCGCCTGCTACAGTATGTGGGCCTAAACTGTCTACCAATCTGGTGAAAAATAAGTGCGTGAA
CTTCAACTTCAATGGCCTCACCGGGACAGGCGTGTTGACAGAATCCAATAAGAAATTCCTGCCATTCCAG
CAGTTCGGCAGGGATATCGCAGACACGACCGATGCGGTGCGAGATCCCCAGACATTGGAGATTCTGGACA
TTACTCCTTGTTCTTTTGGAGGAGTGAGTGTTATTACTCCCGGCACAAATACCTCAAATCAAGTCGCTGT
GCTGTATCAAGGTGTAAACTGTACCGAGGTCCCCGTGGCTATTCACGCCGACCAGCTGACCCCAACATGG
CGGGTATACAGCACCGGTTCTAATGTATTCCAGACCAGAGCCGGCTGCCTCATTGGAGCCGAGTACGTGA
ACAACTCTTATGAATGTGATATACCGATTGGAGCAGGTATCTGCGCCTCTTATCAGACCCAGACAAAGAG
CCACAGAAGGGCTAGGAGCGTGGCCTCCCAGTCCATAATCGCCTATACAATGTCACTGGGGGCTGAAAAT
TCAGTGGCATACAGTAACAACTCTATCGCTATCCCCACAAATTTTACCATCTCTGTGACTACAGAGATCC
TGCCAGTGTCTATGACTAAAACCTCCGTGGACTGTACCATGTACATCTGTGGTGATAGCACCGAATGTTC
CAACCTGCTCCTGCAGTACGGCAGCTTCTGCACACAGCTGAAGAGGGCACTGACAGGAATCGCCGTCGAA
CAGGATAAGAACACTCAGGAGGTGTTTGCGCAGGTTAAGCAGATTTACAAGACGCCACCAATCAAGTACT
TCGGTGGGTTCAATTTCTCTCAAATTCTGCCTGATCCTTCTAAGCCATCTAAGCGGAGCTTTATAGAGGA
TTTGCTCTTTAATAAGGTGACCCTCGCCGATGCTGGATTTATTAAGCAGTATGGCGACTGTTTGGGAGAC
ATTGCTGCTCGCGATCTGATATGTGCCCAGAAATTCAACGGGCTGACCGTACTCCCACCGCTGCTCACTG
ATGAGATGATCGCACAATATACCAGCGCCCTGCTGGCCGGCACTATTACATCCGGCTGGACGTTCGGAGC
AGGAGCCGCACTGCAAATACCTTTTGCCATGCAGATGGCATATCGCTTCAATGGGATCGGGGTGACCCAG
AACGTCCTGTACGAAAACCAGAAACTTATCGCTAACCAGTTCAATTCCGCCATTGGTAAAATCCAGGACA
GCTTGAGTTCCACAGCCAGCGCCCTCGGGAAATTGCAAGATGTAGTCAATCACAATGCACAAGCCCTGAA
TACTCTCGTCAAGCAACTGTCATCCAAGTTCGGTGCTATATCCTCCGTGCTGAATGATATCCTTAGTAGA
TTGGATAAGGTGGAGGCAGAAGTCCAGATCGACCGGCTTATTACTGGAAGGCTGCAGAGTCTGCAGACGT
ACGTCACGCAGCAGCTTATCAGAGCCGCCGAGATTAGAGCATCTGCGAATCTGGCTGCTACAAAGATGAG
TGAATGCGTGCTCGGGCAATCAAAGCGGGTCGACTTTTGTGGGAAGGGGTACCACCTCATGAGCTTCCCC
CAATCCGCCCCACATGGCGTTGTGTTCCTGCATGTTACTTACGTTCCCGCTCAAGAGAAGAACTTTACTA
CCGCTCCGGCGATCTGCCACGACGGTAAGGCACACTTTCCACGCGAAGGCGTCTTTGTTAGCAATGGAAC
ACACTGGTTTGTTACCCAGAGGAACTTTTATGAGCCCCAGATAATCACAACCGACAACACATTCGTATCT
GGGAACTGTGACGTAGTTATTGGGATCGTGAACAACACCGTGTACGATCCTCTCCAACCGGAACTTGACT
CTTTCAAGGAGGAACTGGATAAGTACTTTAAGAATCACACCTCACCCGATGTTGACCTCGGCGACATTTC
AGGAATTAATGCTAGCGTGGTGAACATCCAGAAAGAGATTGATAGACTTAACGAAGTGGCCAAGAACCTC
AACGAATCACTTATTGACCTGCAGGAGCTGGGAAAATATGAGCAGTACATTAAATGGCCTTGGTACATTT
GGCTGGGCTTTATAGCAGGCCTGATCGCTATCGTCATGGTGACCATCATGCTTTGTTGTATGACTAGCTG
CTGCAGCTGCCTCAAGGGCTGTTGTAGCTGCGGCTCTTGCTGTAAATAATGATGAGGATCCAGATCTGCT
GTGCCTTCTAGTTGCCAGCCATCTGTTGTTTGCCCCTCCCCCGTGCCTTCCTTGACCCTGGAAGGTGCCA
CTCCCACTGTCCTTTCCTAATAAAATGAGGAAATTGCATCGCATTGTCTGAGTAGGTGTCATTCTATTCT
GGGGGGTGGGGTGGGGCAGGACAGCAAGGGGGAGGATTGGGAAGACAATAGCAGGCATGCTGGGGATGCG
GTGGGCTCTATGGGTACCCAGGTGCTGAAGAATTGACCCGGTTCCTCCTGGGCCAGAAAGAAGCAGGCAC
ATCCCCTTCTCTGTGACACACCCTGTCCACGCCCCTGGTTCTTAGTTCCAGCCCCACTCATAGGACACTC
ATAGCTCAGGAGGGCTCCGCCTTCAATCCCACCCGCTAAAGTACTTGGAGCGGTCTCTCCCTCCCTCATC
AGCCCACCAAACCAAACCTAGCCTCCAAGAGTGGGAAGAAATTAAAGCAAGATAGGCTATTAAGTGCAGA
GGGAGAGAAAATGCCTCCAACATGTGAGGAAGTAATGAGAGAAATCATAGAATTTTAAGGCCATGATTTA
AGGCCAATCGGAAAGAACATGTGAGCAAAAGGCCAGCAAAAGGCCAGGAACCGTAAAAAGGCCGCGTTGC
TGGCGTTTTTCCATAGGCTCCGCCCCCCTGACGAGCATCACAAAAATCGACGCTCAAGTCAGAGGTGGCG
AAACCCGACAGGACTATAAAGATACCAGGCGTTTCCCCCTGGAAGCTCCCTCGTGCGCTCTCCTGTTCCG
ACCCTGCCGCTTACCGGATACCTGTCCGCCTTTCTCCCTTCGGGAAGCGTGGCGCTTTCTCATAGCTCAC
GCTGTAGGTATCTCAGTTCGGTGTAGGTCGTTCGCTCCAAGCTGGGCTGTGTGCACGAACCCCCCGTTCA
GCCCGACCGCTGCGCCTTATCCGGTAACTATCGTCTTGAGTCCAACCCGGTAAGACACGACTTATCGCCA
CTGGCAGCAGCCACTGGTAACAGGATTAGCAGAGCGAGGTATGTAGGCGGTGCTACAGAGTTCTTGAAGT
GGTGGCCTAACTACGGCTACACTAGAAGAACAGTATTTGGTATCTGCGCTCTGCTGAAGCCAGTTACCTT
CGGAAAAAGAGTTGGTAGCTCTTGATCCGGCAAACAAACCACCGCTGGTAGCGGTGGTTTTTTTGTTTGC
AAGCAGCAGATTACGCGCAGAAAAAAAGGATCTCAAGAAGATCCTTTGATCTTTTCTACGGGGTCTGACG
CTCAGTGGAACGAAAACTCACGTTAAGGGATTTTGGTCATGAGATTATCAAAAAGGATCTTCACCTAGAT
CCTTTTAAATTAAAAATGAAGTTTTAAATCAATCTAAAGTATATATGAGTAAACTTGGTCTGACAGTTAC
CAATGCTTAATCAGTGAGGCACCTATCTCAGCGATCTGTCTATTTCGTTCATCCATAGTTGCCTGACTCC
CCGTCGTGTAGATAACTACGATACGGGAGGGCTTACCATCTGGCCCCAGTGCTGCAATGATACCGCGAGA
CCCACGCTCACCGGCTCCAGATTTATCAGCAATAAACCAGCCAGCCGGAAGGGCCGAGCGCAGAAGTGGT
CCTGCAACTTTATCCGCCTCCATCCAGTCTATTAATTGTTGCCGGGAAGCTAGAGTAAGTAGTTCGCCAG
TTAATAGTTTGCGCAACGTTGTTGCCATTGCTACAGGCATCGTGGTGTCACGCTCGTCGTTTGGTATGGC
TTCATTCAGCTCCGGTTCCCAACGATCAAGGCGAGTTACATGATCCCCCATGTTGTGCAAAAAAGCGGTT
AGCTCCTTCGGTCCTCCGATCGTTGTCAGAAGTAAGTTGGCCGCAGTGTTATCACTCATGGTTATGGCAG
CACTGCATAATTCTCTTACTGTCATGCCATCCGTAAGATGCTTTTCTGTGACTGGTGAGTACTCAACCAA
GTCATTCTGAGAATAGTGTATGCGGCGACCGAGTTGCTCTTGCCCGGCGTCAATACGGGATAATACCGCG
CCACATAGCAGAACTTTAAAAGTGCTCATCATTGGAAAACGTTCTTCGGGGCGAAAACTCTCAAGGATCT
TACCGCTGTTGAGATCCAGTTCGATGTAACCCACTCGTGCACCCAACTGATCTTCAGCATCTTTTACTTT
CACCAGCGTTTCTGGGTGAGCAAAAACAGGAAGGCAAAATGCCGCAAAAAAGGGAATAAGGGCGACACGG
AAATGTTGAATACTCATACTCTTCCTTTTTCAATATTATTGAAGCATTTATCAGGGTTATTGTCTCATGA
GCGGATACATATTTGAATGTATTTAGAAAAATAAACAAATAGGGGTTCCGCGCACATTTCCCCGAAAAGT
GCCACCTGACGTCCCAATGATTGCACCATATGCGGTGTGAAATACCGCACAGATGCGTAAGGAGAAAATA
CCGCATCAGATTGGCTATTGGCCATTGCATACGTTGTATCCATATCATAATATGTACATTTATATTGGCT
CATGTCCAACATTACCGCCATGTTGACATTGATTATTGACTAGTTATTAATAGTAATCAATTACGGGGTC
ATTAGTTCATAGCCCATATATGGAGTTCCGCGTTACATAACTTACGGTAAATGGCCCGCCTGGCTGACCG
CCCAACGACCCCCGCCCATTGACGTCAATAATGACGTATGTTCCCATAGTAACGCCAATAGGGACTTTCC
ATTGACGTCAATGGGTGGAGTATTTACGGTAAACTGCCCACTTGGCAGTACATCAAGTGTATCATATGCC
AAGTACGCCCCCTATTGACGTCAATGACGGTAAATGGCCCGCCTGGCATTATGCCCAGTACATGACCTTA
TGGGACTTTCCTACTTGGCAGTACATCTACGTATTAGTCATCGCTATTACCATGGTGATGCGGTTTTGGC
AGTACATCAATGGGCGTGGATAGCGGTTTGACTCACGGGGATTTCCAAGTCTCCACCCCATTGACGTCAA
TGGGAGTTTGTTTTGGCACCAAAATCAACGGGACTTTCCAAAATGTCGTAACAACTCCGCCCCATTGACG
CAAATGGGCGGTAGGCGTGTACGGTGGGAGGTCTATATAAGCAGAGCTCGTTTAGTGAACCGTCAGATCG
CCTGGAGACGCCATCCACGCTGTTTTGACCTCCATAGAAGACACCGGGACCGATCCAGCCTCCATCGGCT
CGCATCTCTCCTTCACGCGCCCGCCGCCCTACCTGAGGCCGCCATCCACGCCGGTTGAGTCGCGTTCTGC
CGCCTCCCGCCTGTGGTGCCTCCTGAACTGCGTCCGCCGTCTAGGTAAGTTTAAAGCTCAGGTCGAGACC
GGGCCTTTGTCCGGCGCTCCCTTGGAGCCTACCTAGACTCAGCCGGCTCTCCACGCTTTGCCTGACCCTG
CTTGCTCAACTCTAGTTAACGGTGGAGGGCAGTGTAGTCTGAGCAGTACTCGTTGCTGCCGCGCGCGCCA
CCAGACATAATAGCTGACAGACTAACAGACTGTTCCTTTCCATGGGTCTTTTCTGCAGTCACCGTCGTCG
ACACGTGTGATCAGATATCGCGGCCGCTCTAGA
Features (pLannotate 1.2.2; 10 found; start..end, strand, type, name):
      1..3756    +  CDS            S: SPIKE_SARS2 - Experimental evidence at protein level: Swiss-Prot protein existence level 1. [Spike glycoprotein]: May down-regulate host tetherin (BST2) by lysosomal degradation, thereby counteracting its antiviral activity. From Severe acute respiratory syndrome coronavirus 2 (2019-nCoV) (SARS-CoV-2).
   3779..4003    +  polyA_signal   bGH poly(A) signal: bovine growth hormone polyadenylation signal
   4418..5006    -  rep_origin     ori: high-copy-number ColE1/pMB1/pBR322/pUC origin of replication
   5177..6037    -  CDS            AmpR: β-lactamase; bla; confers resistance to ampicillin, carbenicillin, and related antibiotics
   6038..6142    -  promoter       AmpR promoter: bla
   6182..6239    +  misc_feature   bom (fragment): basis of mobility region from pBR322
   6325..6704    +  enhancer       CMV enhancer: human cytomegalovirus immediate early enhancer
   6705..6908    +  promoter       CMV promoter: human cytomegalovirus (CMV) immediate early promoter
   6997..7224    +  LTR            5' LTR (truncated) (fragment): truncated 5' long terminal repeat (LTR) from human T-cell leukemia virus (HTLV) type 1
   7228..7338    +  intron         CMV intron (fragment): modified intron A from human cytomegalovirus
