[The description below was written by a language model from this plasmid's Addgene catalogue record and pLannotate feature annotations shown in this document.]
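Description:
pDMJ2-SARS-CoV-2-Spike (BA.2.75-8a) is a 7.4 kb mammalian expression plasmid built on the pDMJ2 backbone that supplies a variant SARS-CoV-2 spike glycoprotein in trans for making pseudotyped virus particles. It is propagated in E. coli as a high-copy plasmid through a ColE1/pUC-type origin and is selected with ampicillin via a β-lactamase gene driven by its own bla promoter. A short fragment of the pBR322 basis-of-mobility region is also annotated. No mammalian selection marker or reporter appears in the feature table, consistent with use by transient transfection.

The expression cassette begins with the human cytomegalovirus immediate-early enhancer and promoter. These are followed by a fragment of the HTLV-1 5' LTR and a fragment of modified CMV intron A, leader elements commonly placed upstream of a coding sequence to raise transcript processing and translation efficiency. The spike open reading frame (about 3.76 kb, obtained by gene synthesis) follows and is terminated by the bovine growth hormone polyadenylation signal. No epitope tag is annotated.

The insert is based on the Omicron BA.2.75 lineage and carries a long list of changes spanning the N-terminal domain (including the L24–P26 deletion with A27S, G142D, K147E, W152R), the receptor-binding domain (for example G339H, R346T, L452R, N460K, F490R, Q493S, S494R, Q498Y, N501Y) and the rest of the protein (D614G, H655Y, N679K, P681H and S2 substitutions). The associated study concerns computationally designed spike proteins that mimic antibody escape seen in viral evolution, so "8a" presumably denotes one such design, though the record does not define the suffix. Pseudoviruses bearing this spike would typically serve in entry and neutralisation assays.
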