Addgene plasmid #241088: pDMJ2-SARS-CoV-2-Spike (BA.2.75-8a)
Purpose: Expresses SARS-CoV-2 spike (BA.2.75-8a) protein for creating pseudotyped virus
Depositing lab: Jeremy Luban. Depositing organization: University of Massachusetts, Worcester. Publication: Computationally designed proteins mimic antibody immune evasion in viral evolution. Youssef N, Gurev S, Ghantous F, Brock KP, Jaimes JA, Thadani NN, Dauphin A, Sherman AC, Yurkovetskiy L, Soto D, Estanboulieh R, Kotzen B, Notin P, Kollasch AW, Cohen AA, Dross SE, Erasmus J, Fuller DH, Bjorkman PJ, Lemieux JE, Luban J, Seaman MS, Marks DS. Immunity. 2025 May 6:S1074-7613(25)00178-5. doi: 10.1016/j.immuni.2025.04.015. PubMed 40345199.
Backbone
  Vector backbone: pDMJ2
  Vector type: Mammalian Expression
Growth in bacteria
  Bacterial resistance: Ampicillin, 100 μg/mL
  Growth temperature: 37°C
  Growth strain: DH5alpha
  Copy number: High Copy
Gene/Insert
  Gene/Insert name: Spike (BA.2.75-8a)
  Species: SARS-CoV-2
  Mutation: T19I,L24del,P25del,P26del,A27S,G142D,K147E,W152R,S155R,F157L,I210V,V213G,G257S,G339H,R346T,S371F,S373P,S375F,T376A,D405N,R408S,K417N,N440K,G446S,L452R,N460K,S477N,T478K,E484A,F490R,Q493S,S494R,Q498Y,N501Y,Y505H,K529L,D614G,H655Y,N679K,P681H,N764K,D796Y,Q954H,N969K
  Entrez Gene: S (a.k.a. GU280_gp02, spike glycoprotein)
  Cloning method: Gene Synthesis
Terms and licenses: Academic/Nonprofit Terms; Industry Terms: Not Available to Industry
How to cite: pDMJ2-SARS-CoV-2-Spike (BA.2.75-8a) was a gift from Jeremy Luban (Addgene plasmid # 241088 ; http://n2t.net/addgene:241088 ; RRID:Addgene_241088)
